>Addgene plasmid #49162 | pLJM1-STAG2 | addgene full sequence | sequence record 273269 | Addgene NGS Result
GGCGGTTTGCGTATTGGGCGCTCTTCCGCTTCCTCGCTCACTGACTCGCTGCGCTCGGTCGTTCGGCTGC
GGCGAGCGGTATCAGCTCACTCAAAGGCGGTAATACGGTTATCCACAGAATCAGGGGATAACGCAGGAAA
GAACATGTGAGCAAAAGGCCAGCAAAAGGCCAGGAACCGTAAAAAGGCCGCGTTGCTGGCGTTTTTCCAT
AGGCTCCGCCCCCCTGACGAGCATCACAAAAATCGACGCTCAAGTCAGAGGTGGCGAAACCCGACAGGAC
TATAAAGATACCAGGCGTTTCCCCCTGGAAGCTCCCTCGTGCGCTCTCCTGTTCCGACCCTGCCGCTTAC
CGGATACCTGTCCGCCTTTCTCCCTTCGGGAAGCGTGGCGCTTTCTCATAGCTCACGCTGTAGGTATCTC
AGTTCGGTGTAGGTCGTTCGCTCCAAGCTGGGCTGTGTGCACGAACCCCCCGTTCAGCCCGACCGCTGCG
CCTTATCCGGTAACTATCGTCTTGAGTCCAACCCGGTAAGACACGACTTATCGCCACTGGCAGCAGCCAC
TGGTAACAGGATTAGCAGAGCGAGGTATGTAGGCGGTGCTACAGAGTTCTTGAAGTGGTGGCCTAACTAC
GGCTACACTAGAAGAACAGTATTTGGTATCTGCGCTCTGCTGAAGCCAGTTACCTTCGGAAAAAGAGTTG
GTAGCTCTTGATCCGGCAAACAAACCACCGCTGGTAGCGGTGGTTTTTTTGTTTGCAAGCAGCAGATTAC
GCGCAGAAAAAAAGGATCTCAAGAAGATCCTTTGATCTTTTCTACGGGGTCTGACGCTCAGTGGAACGAA
AACTCACGTTAAGGGATTTTGGTCATGAGATTATCAAAAAGGATCTTCACCTAGATCCTTTTAAATTAAA
AATGAAGTTTTAAATCAATCTAAAGTATATATGAGTAAACTTGGTCTGACAGTTACCAATGCTTAATCAG
TGAGGCACCTATCTCAGCGATCTGTCTATTTCGTTCATCCATAGTTGCCTGACTCCCCGTCGTGTAGATA
ACTACGATACGGGAGGGCTTACCATCTGGCCCCAGTGCTGCAATGATACCGCGAGACCCACGCTCACCGG
CTCCAGATTTATCAGCAATAAACCAGCCAGCCGGAAGGGCCGAGCGCAGAAGTGGTCCTGCAACTTTATC
CGCCTCCATCCAGTCTATTAATTGTTGCCGGGAAGCTAGAGTAAGTAGTTCGCCAGTTAATAGTTTGCGC
AACGTTGTTGCCATTGCTACAGGCATCGTGGTGTCACGCTCGTCGTTTGGTATGGCTTCATTCAGCTCCG
GTTCCCAACGATCAAGGCGAGTTACATGATCCCCCATGTTGTGCAAAAAAGCGGTTAGCTCCTTCGGTCC
TCCGATCGTTGTCAGAAGTAAGTTGGCCGCAGTGTTATCACTCATGGTTATGGCAGCACTGCATAATTCT
CTTACTGTCATGCCATCCGTAAGATGCTTTTCTGTGACTGGTGAGTACTCAACCAAGTCATTCTGAGAAT
AGTGTATGCGGCGACCGAGTTGCTCTTGCCCGGCGTCAATACGGGATAATACCGCGCCACATAGCAGAAC
TTTAAAAGTGCTCATCATTGGAAAACGTTCTTCGGGGCGAAAACTCTCAAGGATCTTACCGCTGTTGAGA
TCCAGTTCGATGTAACCCACTCGTGCACCCAACTGATCTTCAGCATCTTTTACTTTCACCAGCGTTTCTG
GGTGAGCAAAAACAGGAAGGCAAAATGCCGCAAAAAAGGGAATAAGGGCGACACGGAAATGTTGAATACT
CATACTCTTCCTTTTTCAATATTATTGAAGCATTTATCAGGGTTATTGTCTCATGAGCGGATACATATTT
GAATGTATTTAGAAAAATAAACAAATAGGGGTTCCGCGCACATTTCCCCGAAAAGTGCCACCTAAATTGT
AAGCGTTAATATTTTGTTAAAATTCGCGTTAAATTTTTGTTAAATCAGCTCATTTTTTAACCAATAGGCC
GAAATCGGCAAAATCCCTTATAAATCAAAAGAATAGACCGAGATAGGGT
[37 nt withheld, positions 2080-2116]
AAAGAACGTGGACTCCAACGTCAAAGG
[49 nt withheld, positions 2144-2192]
T
[91 nt withheld, positions 2194-2284]
G
[124 nt withheld, positions 2286-2409]
CCCATTCGCCATTCAGGCTGCGCAACTGTTGGGAAGGGCGATCGGTGCGGGCCTCTTCGCTATTACGCCA
GCTGGCGAAAGGGGGATGTGCTGCAAGGCGATTAAGTTGGGTAACGCCAGGGTTTTCCCAGTCACGACGT
TGTAAAACGACGGCCAGTGAGCGCGCGTAATACGACTCACTATAGGGCGAATTGGGTACGTCCCTAGGCC
TCCAAAAAAGCCTCCTCACTACTTCTGGAATAGCTCAGAGGCCGAGGCGGCCTCGGCCTCTGCATAAATA
AAAAAAATTAGTCAGCCATGGGGCGGAGAATGGGCGGAACTGGGCGGAGTTAGGGGCGGGATGGGCGGAG
TTAGGGGCGGGATAGCTAGAGCCAGACATGATAAGATACATTGATGAGTTTGGACAAACCACAACTAGAA
TGCAGTGAAAAAAATGCTTTATTTGTGAAATTTGTGATGCTATTGCTTTATTTGTAACCATTATAAGCTG
CAATAAACAAGTTCCTCTCACTCTCTGATATTCATTTCTTTGCAAGTTATAAATACTGAATAATAAGATG
ACATGAACTACTACTGCTAGAGATTTTCCACACTGACTAAAAGGGTCTGAGGGATCTCTAGTTACCAGAG
TCACACAACAGACGGGCACACACTACTTGAAGCACTCAAGGCAAGCTTTATTGAGGCTTAAGCAGTGGGT
TCCCTAGTTAGCCAGAGAGCTCCCAGGCTCAGATCTGGTCTAACCAGAGAGACCCGTTTATGTATCGAGC
TAGGCACTTAAATACAATATCTCTGCAATGCGGCAATTCAGTGGTTCGTCCAATCCATGTCAGACCCGTC
TGTTGCCTTCCTAATAAGGCACGATCGTACCACCTTACTTCCACCAATCGGCATGCACGGTGCTTTTTCT
CTCCTTGTAAGGCATGTTGCTAACTCATCGTTACCATGTTGCAAGACTACAAGAGTATTGCATAAGACTA
CATTAAGCTTGCAGCTCCAGCTTTTGTTCCCTTTAGTGAGGGTTAATTGCGCGCTTGGCGTAATCATGGT
CATAGCTGTTTCCTGTGTGAAATTGTTATCCGCTCACAATTCCACACAACATACGAGCCGGAAGCATAAA
GTGTAAAGCCTGGGGTGCCTAATGAGTGAGCTAACTCACATTAATTGCGTTGCGCTCACTGCCCGCTTTC
CAGTCGGGAAACCTGTCGTGCCAGCTGCATTAATGAATCGGCCAACGCGCGGGGAGA
Features (pLannotate 1.2.2; 15 found; start..end, strand, type, name):
    204..792     -  rep_origin     ori: high-copy-number ColE1/pMB1/pBR322/pUC origin of replication
    963..1823    -  CDS            AmpR: β-lactamase; bla; confers resistance to ampicillin, carbenicillin, and related antibiotics
   1824..1928    -  promoter       AmpR promoter: bla
   1981..2409    -  rep_origin     f1 ori (sequence partly withheld): f1 bacteriophage origin of replication; arrow indicates direction of (+) strand synthesis
   2414..2569    -  CDS            lacZα (fragment): LacZα fragment of β-galactosidase; lacZ fragment
   2577..2595    +  promoter       T7 promoter: promoter for bacteriophage T7 RNA polymerase
   2616..2751    -  rep_origin     SV40 ori: SV40 origin of replication
   2791..2912    -  polyA_signal   SV40 poly(A) signal: SV40 polyadenylation signal
   2984..3164    -  LTR            5' LTR (truncated): truncated 5' long terminal repeat (LTR) from HIV-1
   3165..3391    -  promoter       RSV promoter: Rous sarcoma virus enhancer/promoter
   3419..3437    -  promoter       T3 promoter: promoter for bacteriophage T3 RNA polymerase
   3482..3498    -  protein_bind   lac operator: The lac repressor binds to the lac operator to inhibit transcription in E. coli. This inhibition can be relieved by adding lactose or isopropyl-β-D-thiogalactopyranoside (IPTG). lac repressor encoded by lacI
   3506..3536    -  promoter       lac promoter: promoter for the E. coli lac operon
   3551..3572    -  protein_bind   CAP binding site: CAP binding activates transcription in the presence of cAMP. E. coli catabolite activator protein
   3585..21      -  CDS            lacI (fragment) (across the origin): lac repressor; lacI; The lac repressor binds to the lac operator to inhibit transcription in E. coli. This inhibition can be relieved by adding lactose or isopropyl-β-D-thiogalactopyranoside (IPTG).
