[The description below was written by a language model from this plasmid's Addgene catalogue record and pLannotate feature annotations shown in this document.]
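Description:
pLJM1-STAG2 is a lentiviral mammalian expression plasmid that carries the wild-type human STAG2 coding sequence (about 3.7 kb, corresponding to a RefSeq transcript) in the pLJM1 backbone, for a stated total size of roughly 11.2 kb. STAG2 (also called SA2 or SCC3B) encodes a cohesin complex subunit. The insert was placed between AgeI and EcoRI sites. The record does not explicitly name the promoter driving it, although the listed 5′ sequencing primer is a CMV forward primer, which suggests a CMV promoter lies upstream. No epitope tag or reporter is recorded. Puromycin is the selectable marker for transduced mammalian cells, and the plasmid is maintained in E. coli as a high-copy, ampicillin-selected construct.

The accompanying feature table comes from a sequence record of only about 3.7 kb, far shorter than the catalogued plasmid, and it covers just the backbone: it contains no STAG2, internal promoter, puromycin cassette, packaging signal or 3′ LTR annotations. It does show a ColE1/pUC-type origin, the β-lactamase gene with its promoter and an f1 origin. Remnants of a cloning-vector region are also present (lacZα and lacI fragments, lac promoter/operator, and T7 and T3 promoters), along with an SV40 origin and poly(A) signal. An RSV promoter is fused to a truncated HIV-1 5′ LTR. This chimeric arrangement is typical of third-generation lentiviral transfer vectors, where it drives Tat-independent transcription of the viral genome in packaging cells.

The construct is intended for producing lentivirus to stably express wild-type STAG2 in mammalian cells. It was deposited in connection with work on truncating STAG2 mutations in bladder cancer.
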