Addgene plasmid #49162: pLJM1-STAG2
Purpose: Expression of wild-type STAG2 from a lentiviral vector
Depositing lab: Todd Waldman. Depositing organization: Georgetown University. Publication: Frequent truncating mutations of STAG2 in bladder cancer. Solomon DA, Kim JS, Bondaruk J, Shariat SF, Wang ZF, Elkahloun AG, Ozawa T, Gerard J, Zhuang D, Zhang S, Navai N, Siefker-Radtke A, Phillips JJ, Robinson BD, Rubin MA, Volkmer B, Hautmann R, Kufer R, Hogendoorn PC, Netto G, Theodorescu D, James CD, Czerniak B, Miettinen M, Waldman T. Nat Genet. 2013 Oct 13. doi: 10.1038/ng.2800. PubMed 24121789.
Backbone
  Vector backbone: pLJM1
  Backbone manufacturer: David Sabatini
  Backbone size w/o insert (bp): 7200
  Total vector size (bp): 11200
  Vector type: Mammalian Expression, Lentiviral
  Selectable markers: Puromycin
Growth in bacteria
  Bacterial resistance: Ampicillin, 100 μg/mL
  Growth temperature: 37°C
  Growth strain: NEB Stable
  Growth instructions: Grow in XL10 Gold or Stbl2 cells
  Copy number: High Copy
Gene/Insert
  Gene/Insert name: STAG2
  Species: H. sapiens (human)
  Insert size (bp): 3696
  GenBank ID: NM_001042751.1
  Entrez Gene: STAG2 (a.k.a. SA-2, SA2, SCC3B, bA517O1.1)
  Cloning method: Restriction Enzyme; 5′ cloning site AgeI (unknown if destroyed); 3′ cloning site EcoRI (unknown if destroyed)
  Sequencing primers: 5′ CMV-F
Terms and licenses: Academic/Nonprofit Terms; Industry Terms: Not Available to Industry
How to cite: pLJM1-STAG2 was a gift from Todd Waldman (Addgene plasmid # 49162)
