>Addgene plasmid #49162 | pLJM1-STAG2 | depositor partial sequence | sequence record 72448 | STAG2 CCDS14607
ATGATAGCAGCTCCAGAAATACCAACTGATTTTAATCTACTACAGGAGTCAGAAACACATTTTTCTTCTG
ACACAGATTTTGAAGATATCGAAGGAAAAAACCAAAAGCAAGGCAAAGGCAAAACTTGTAAAAAAGGCAA
AAAGGGCCCAGCAGAAAAGGGCAAAGGTGGAAATGGAGGAGGAAAACCTCCTTCTGGTCCAAACCGAATG
AATGGTCATCACCAACAGAATGGAGTGGAAAACATGATGTTGTTTGAAGTTGTTAAAATGGGCAAGAGTG
CTATGCAGTCGGTGGTAGATGATTGGATAGAATCATACAAGCATGACCGAGATATAGCACTTCTTGACCT
TATCAACTTTTTTATTCAGTGTTCAGGCTGTAAAGGAGTTGTCACAGCAGAAATGTTTAGACATATGCAG
AACTCTGAGATAATTCGAAAAATGACTGAAGAATTCGATGAGGATAGTGGAGATTATCCACTTACCATGG
CTGGTCCTCAGTGGAAGAAGTTCAAATCCAGTTTTTGTGAATTCATTGGCGTGTTAGTACGGCAATGTCA
ATATAGTATCATATATGATGAGTATATGATGGATACAGTCATTTCACTTCTTACAGGATTGTCTGACTCA
CAAGTCAGAGCATTTCGACATACAAGCACCCTGGCAGCTATGAAGTTGATGACAGCTTTGGTGAATGTGG
CACTAAATCTTAGCATTAATATGGATAATACACAAAGACAATATGAAGCAGAACGGAATAAAATGATTGG
AAAACGAGCCAATGAGAGGCTAGAACTCCTGCTACAAAAGCGGAAAGAGCTTCAGGAAAATCAAGATGAA
ATAGAAAATATGATGAATGCAATATTTAAAGGAGTGTTTGTACATAGATACCGTGATGCGATAGCTGAAA
TTCGAGCTATTTGCATTGAAGAGATTGGCATTTGGATGAAGATGTATAGTGATGCCTTTCTTAATGACAG
TTATTTAAAATATGTTGGTTGGACTATGCATGATAAGCAAGGTGAAGTAAGACTCAAATGTCTTACTGCT
CTACAAGGGCTTTATTATAACAAAGAGCTTAATTCCAAACTGGAACTTTTTACCAGTCGGTTCAAGGATA
GAATTGTGTCTATGACCCTTGACAAAGAATATGATGTTGCAGTACAAGCAATAAAATTACTCACTCTTGT
TTTACAGAGTAGTGAAGAAGTTCTCACTGCAGAAGATTGTGAAAATGTCTATCATCTGGTTTATTCAGCT
CACCGGCCAGTAGCAGTAGCAGCTGGAGAATTTCTCTACAAAAAGCTCTTCAGTCGTAGAGATCCAGAGG
AGGATGGAATGATGAAAAGAAGAGGAAGACAAGGTCCAAATGCCAACCTTGTTAAGACATTGGTTTTTTT
CTTTCTAGAAAGTGAGTTACATGAGCATGCAGCATACCTTGTGGATAGCATGTGGGACTGTGCTACTGAG
CTGCTGAAAGACTGGGAATGTATGAATAGCTTGTTACTGGAAGAGCCACTTAGTGGAGAGGAAGCACTAA
CAGATAGGCAAGAGAGTGCTCTGATTGAAATAATGCTTTGTACCATTAGACAAGCGGCTGAATGTCATCC
TCCCGTGGGAAGAGGGACAGGAAAAAGGGTGCTTACAGCAAAGGAGAAGAAGACACAGTTGGATGATAGG
ACAAAAATCACTGAGCTTTTTGCCGTGGCCCTTCCTCAGTTATTAGCAAAATACTCTGTAGATGCAGAAA
AGGTGACTAACTTGTTGCAGTTGCCTCAGTACTTTGATTTGGAAATATATACCACTGGACGATTAGAAAA
GCATTTGGATGCCTTATTGCGACAGATCCGGAATATTGTAGAGAAGCACACAGATACAGATGTTTTGGAA
GCATGTTCTAAAACTTACCATGCACTCTGTAATGAAGAGTTCACAATCTTCAACAGAGTAGATATTTCAA
GAAGTCAACTGATAGATGAATTGGCAGATAAATTTAACCGGCTTCTTGAAGATTTTCTGCAAGAGGGTGA
AGAACCTGATGAAGATGATGCATATCAGGTATTGTCAACATTGAAGAGGATCACTGCTTTTCATAATGCC
CATGACCTTTCAAAGTGGGATTTATTTGCTTGTAATTACAAACTCTTGAAAACTGGAATCGAAAATGGAG
ACATGCCTGAGCAGATTGTTATTCACGCACTGCAGTGTACTCACTATGTAATCCTTTGGCAACTTGCTAA
GATAACTGAAAGCAGCTCTACAAAGGAGGACTTGCTGCGTTTAAAGAAACAAATGAGAGTATTTTGTCAG
ATATGTCAACATTACCTGACCAACGTGAATACTACTGTTAAGGAACAGGCCTTCACTATTCTGTGTGATA
TTTTGATGATCTTCAGCCATCAGATTATGTCAGGAGGGCGTGACATGTTAGAGCCATTAGTGTATACCCC
TGATTCTTCATTGCAGTCTGAGTTGCTCAGCTTTATTTTGGATCATGTCTTCATTGAACAGGATGATGAT
AATAATAGTGCAGATGGTCAGCAAGAGGATGAAGCCAGTAAAATTGAAGCTCTGCACAAGAGAAGAAATT
TACTTGCAGCATTTTGTAAGCTAATTGTATATACTGTGGTGGAGATGAATACAGCTGCAGATATCTTCAA
ACAGTATATGAAGTATTATAATGACTATGGAGATATCATCAAAGAAACAATGAGTAAAACAAGGCAGATA
GACAAAATTCAGTGTGCTAAGACCCTTATTCTCAGTCTGCAACAGCTTTTTAATGAAATGATACAAGAAA
ATGGCTATAATTTTGATAGATCATCCTCTACATTTAGTGGCATAAAAGAACTTGCTCGACGTTTTGCTTT
AACTTTTGGACTTGATCAGTTGAAAACAAGAGAAGCCATTGCCATGCTACACAAAGATGGCATAGAATTT
GCTTTTAAAGAGCCTAATCCGCAAGGGGAGAGCCATCCACCTTTAAATTTGGCATTTCTTGATATTCTGA
GTGAATTTTCTTCTAAACTACTTCGACAAGACAAAAGAACAGTGTATGTTTACTTGGAAAAGTTCATGAC
CTTTCAGATGTCACTCCGAAGAGAGGATGTGTGGCTTCCACTGATGTCTTACCGAAATTCTTTGCTAGCT
GGTGGTGATGATGACACCATGTCAGTCATTAGTGGAATCAGCAGCCGGGGGTCAACAGTACGGAGTAAAA
AATCAAAACCATCTACAGGAAAACGGAAAGTGGTTGAGGGCATGCAGCTTTCACTCACTGAAGAAAGTAG
TAGTAGTGACAGTATGTGGTTAAGCAGAGAACAAACACTGCACACCCCTGTTATGATGCAGACACCACAA
CTCACCTCCACTATTATGAGAGAGCCCAAAAGATTACGGCCTGAGGATAGCTTCATGAGTGTTTATCCAA
TGCAGACTGAACATCATCAAACACCTCTTGATTATAATCGGCGTGGCACAAGCCTAATGGAAGATGATGA
AGAGCCAATTGTGGAAGATGTTATGATGTCCTCAGAAGGGAGGATTGAGGATCTTAATGAGGGAATGGAT
TTTGACACCATGGATATAGATTTGCCACCATCAAAGAACAGACGAGAGAGAACAGAACTGAAGCCTGATT
TCTTTGATCCAGCTTCAATTATGGATGAATCAGTTCTTGGAGTGTCAATGTTTTAA
