>Addgene plasmid #49162 | pLJM1-STAG2 | addgene partial sequence | sequence record 75265 | CMV-F 5'-CGCAAATGGGCGGTAGGCGTG-3'
GAGCTGGTTTAGTGAACCGTCAGATCCGCTAGCGCTACCGGTACCATGATAGCAGCTCCAGAAATACCAA
CTGATTTTAATCTACTACAGGAGTCAGAAACACATTTTTCTTCTGACACAGATTTTGAAGATATCGAAGG
AAAAAACCAAAAGCAAGGCAAAGGCAAAACTTGTAAAAAAGGCAAAAAGGGCCCAGCAGAAAAGGGCAAA
GGTGGAAATGGAGGAGGAAAACCTCCTTCTGGTCCAAACCGAATGAATGGTCATCACCAACAGAATGGAG
TGGAAAACATGATGTTGTTTGAAGTTGTTAAAATGGGCAAGAGTGCTATGCAGTCGGTGGTAGATGATTG
GATAGAATCATACAAGCATGACCGAGATATAGCACTTCTTGACCTTATCAACTTTTTTATTCAGTGTTCA
GGCTGTAAAGGAGTTGTCACAGCAGAAATGTTTAGACATATGCAGAACTCTGAGATAATTCGAAAAATGA
CTGAAGAGTTCGATGAGGATAGTGGAGATTATCCACTTACCATGGCTGGTCCTCAGTGGAAGAAGTTCAA
ATCCAGTTTTTGTGAGTTCATTGGCGTGTTAGTACGGCAATGTCAATATAGTATCATATATGATGAGTAT
ATGATGGATACAGTCATTTCACTTCTTACAGGATTGTCTGACTCACAAGTCAGAGCATTTCGACATACAA
GCACCCTGGCAGCTATGAAGTTGATGACAGCTTTGGTGAATGTGGCACTAAATCTTAGCATTAATATGGA
TAATACACAAAGACAATATGAAGCAGAACGGAATAAAATGATTGGAAAACGAGCCAATGAGA
